Addgene plasmid #84630: pcDNA3-ERKsubDD-Venus-NES
Purpose: Encodes C-terminal (substrate) fragment of bimolecular ERK activity reporter (bimEKAR); cytosol targeted
Depositing lab: Jin Zhang. Depositing organization: University of California, San Diego (UCSD). Publication: Visualization of Compartmentalized Kinase Activity Dynamics Using Adaptable BimKARs. Depry C, Mehta S, Li R, Zhang J. Chem Biol. 2015 Nov 19;22(11):1470-9. doi: 10.1016/j.chembiol.2015.10.004. Epub 2015 Nov 5. PubMed 26548610.
Backbone
  Vector backbone: pcDNA3
  Backbone manufacturer: Invitrogen
  Backbone size w/o insert (bp): 5500
  Total vector size (bp): 6342
  Vector type: Mammalian Expression
  Selectable markers: Neomycin (select with G418)
Growth in bacteria
  Bacterial resistance: Ampicillin, 100 μg/mL
  Growth temperature: 37°C
  Growth strain: DH5alpha
  Copy number: High Copy
Gene/Insert
  Gene/Insert name: ERKsubDD-Venus-NES (alt name: bimEKAR-C)
  Species: S. cerevisiae (budding yeast), Synthetic
  Insert size (bp): 834
  Promoter: CMV
  Tag / fusion protein: Venus (C terminal on insert); Nuclear export signal (NES) (C terminal on insert); 6xHis (N terminal on backbone); T7 tag (gene 10 leader) (N terminal on backbone); Xpress(TM) tag (N terminal on backbone)
  Cloning method: Restriction Enzyme; 5′ cloning site BamHI (not destroyed); 3′ cloning site EcoRI (not destroyed)
  Sequencing primers: 5′ T7 forward; 3′ BGH reverse
Terms and licenses: Academic/Nonprofit Terms; Industry Terms: Not Available to Industry
How to cite: pcDNA3-ERKsubDD-Venus-NES was a gift from Jin Zhang (Addgene plasmid # 84630 ; http://n2t.net/addgene:84630 ; RRID:Addgene_84630)
