[The description below was written by a language model from this plasmid's Addgene catalogue record, the feature table of its GenBank file and pLannotate feature annotations shown in this document.]
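Description:
pcDNA3-ERKsubDD-Venus-NES is a mammalian expression plasmid of about 6.3 kb built on the pcDNA3 backbone. It encodes the C-terminal, substrate-bearing half of a bimolecular ERK kinase activity reporter (bimEKAR-C). It replicates at high copy in E. coli from a ColE1/pUC-type origin and is selected with ampicillin through the β-lactamase gene. An SV40 early promoter (containing the SV40 origin) drives a neomycin phosphotransferase cassette with an SV40 polyadenylation signal, allowing G418 selection of transfected mammalian cells. An f1 origin is also present.

The roughly 830 bp insert sits between retained BamHI and EcoRI sites, downstream of the CMV immediate-early enhancer/promoter and upstream of the bovine growth hormone polyadenylation signal. T7 and SP6 promoter sites flank the insert. The open reading frame begins with a backbone-derived leader supplying 6xHis, the T7 gene 10 leader tag and the Xpress epitope, which includes an enterokinase site. A short annotated element, ERKsub_DD, follows; by its name it combines an ERK substrate peptide with a docking motif, although the record does not define "DD". Next come the yellow fluorescent protein Venus (matched to mVenus by automated annotation) and a C-terminal nuclear export signal of the HIV Rev type, which restricts the fusion to the cytosol. The species field lists budding yeast and synthetic origins without saying which part is which. Small automated hits to calmodulin, capTEV, ble, lacI and an HIV LTR are fragments and are probably incidental matches.

The construct is intended for co-expression with the complementary bimEKAR fragment, which this record does not describe, to image ERK activity in the cytosol of living cells.
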