LOCUS       pcDNA3-ERKsubDD-Venus-NES 6342 bp DNA circular 10/6/16
DEFINITION
ACCESSION
VERSION
SOURCE
  ORGANISM
COMMENT     Serial Cloner Genbank Format
COMMENT     SerialCloner_Type=Degen. DNA
COMMENT     SerialCloner_Comments=
COMMENT     SerialCloner_Ends=0,0,,0,
FEATURES             Location/Qualifiers
     misc_feature    1057..1110
                     /label=ERKsub_DD
                     /SerialCloner_Color=&h999999
                     /SerialCloner_Show=True
                     /SerialCloner_Protect=True
                     /SerialCloner_Arrow=True
                     /SerialCloner_Desc=note="direct strand translation" \
                     /SerialCloner_Desc=translation="PDVPRTPVGKAKLSFQFP" \
     CDS             1126..1842
                     /label=Venus
                     /SerialCloner_Color=&hFFFF00
                     /SerialCloner_Show=True
                     /SerialCloner_Protect=False
                     /SerialCloner_Arrow=True
     primer_bind     complement(4181..4201)
                     /label=M13-rev
                     /SerialCloner_Color=&h008B8B
                     /SerialCloner_Show=True
                     /SerialCloner_Protect=False
                     /SerialCloner_Arrow=True
     primer_bind     863..882
                     /label=T7
                     /SerialCloner_Color=&h008B8B
                     /SerialCloner_Show=True
                     /SerialCloner_Protect=False
                     /SerialCloner_Arrow=True
     primer_bind     complement(1895..1912)
                     /label=SP6
                     /SerialCloner_Color=&h008B8B
                     /SerialCloner_Show=True
                     /SerialCloner_Protect=False
                     /SerialCloner_Arrow=True
     rep_origin      complement(4569..5197)
                     /label=ColE1 origin
                     /SerialCloner_Color=&h4682B4
                     /SerialCloner_Show=True
                     /SerialCloner_Protect=False
                     /SerialCloner_Arrow=True
     misc_binding    complement(4207..4229)
                     /label=LacO
                     /SerialCloner_Color=&h6495ED
                     /SerialCloner_Show=True
                     /SerialCloner_Protect=False
                     /SerialCloner_Arrow=True
     CDS             complement(5349..6008)
                     /label=AmpR
                     /SerialCloner_Color=&h8FBC8F
                     /SerialCloner_Show=True
                     /SerialCloner_Protect=False
                     /SerialCloner_Arrow=True
     CDS             3050..3841
                     /label=Kan/neoR
                     /SerialCloner_Color=&h8FBC8F
                     /SerialCloner_Show=True
                     /SerialCloner_Protect=False
                     /SerialCloner_Arrow=True
     Promoter        complement(6248..6276)
                     /label=Amp prom
                     /SerialCloner_Color=&h4682B4
                     /SerialCloner_Show=True
                     /SerialCloner_Protect=False
                     /SerialCloner_Arrow=True
     Promoter        complement(4234..4263)
                     /label=lac
                     /SerialCloner_Color=&h4682B4
                     /SerialCloner_Show=True
                     /SerialCloner_Protect=False
                     /SerialCloner_Arrow=True
     misc_feature    2831..2908
                     /label=SV40 ORI
                     /SerialCloner_Color=&h4682B4
                     /SerialCloner_Show=True
                     /SerialCloner_Protect=False
                     /SerialCloner_Arrow=True
     terminator      1935..2162
                     /label=bGH PA
                     /SerialCloner_Color=&hFF8000
                     /SerialCloner_Show=True
                     /SerialCloner_Protect=False
                     /SerialCloner_Arrow=True
     misc_feature    232..819
                     /label=CMV prom
                     /SerialCloner_Color=&h800080
                     /SerialCloner_Show=True
                     /SerialCloner_Protect=False
                     /SerialCloner_Arrow=True
     CDS             922..939
                     /label=6His
                     /SerialCloner_Color=&h008000
                     /SerialCloner_Show=True
                     /SerialCloner_Protect=False
                     /SerialCloner_Arrow=True
     misc_feature    1849..1875
                     /label=NES-Targeting
                     /SerialCloner_Color=&h800040
                     /SerialCloner_Show=True
                     /SerialCloner_Protect=False
                     /SerialCloner_Arrow=True
ORIGIN
        1 gacggatcgg gagatctccc gatcccctat ggtcgactct cagtacaatc tgctctgatg
       61 ccgcatagtt aagccagtat ctgctccctg cttgtgtgtt ggaggtcgct gagtagtgcg
      121 cgagcaaaat ttaagctaca acaaggcaag gcttgaccga caattgcatg aagaatctgc
      181 ttagggttag gcgttttgcg ctgcttcgcg atgtacgggc cagatatacg cgttgacatt
      241 gattattgac tagttattaa tagtaatcaa ttacggggtc attagttcat agcccatata
      301 tggagttccg cgttacataa cttacggtaa atggcccgcc tggctgaccg cccaacgacc
      361 cccgcccatt gacgtcaata atgacgtatg ttcccatagt aacgccaata gggactttcc
      421 attgacgtca atgggtggac tatttacggt aaactgccca cttggcagta catcaagtgt
      481 atcatatgcc aagtacgccc cctattgacg tcaatgacgg taaatggccc gcctggcatt
      541 atgcccagta catgacctta tgggactttc ctacttggca gtacatctac gtattagtca
      601 tcgctattac catggtgatg cggttttggc agtacatcaa tgggcgtgga tagcggtttg
      661 actcacgggg atttccaagt ctccacccca ttgacgtcaa tgggagtttg ttttggcacc
      721 aaaatcaacg ggactttcca aaatgtcgta acaactccgc cccattgacg caaatgggcg
      781 gtaggcgtgt acggtgggag gtctatataa gcagagctct ctggctaact agagaaccca
      841 ctgcttactg gcttatcgaa attaatacga ctcactatag ggAGACCCAA GCTTGCGGCC
      901 GCCACCATGG TGCGGGGTTC TCATCATCAT CATCATCATG GTATGGCTAG CATGACTGGT
      961 GGACAGCAAA TGGGTCGGGA TCTGTACGAC GATGACGATA AGGATCCcAT GGCTGACCAA
     1021 CTGACTGAAG AGTGGTCGAC GGTACCGCGG ACCGGTCCTG ACGTACCACG TACACCAGTA
     1081 GGAAAGGCAA AGCTGTCATT CCAATTCCCC CGCGCACGGG AGCTCATGGT GAGCAAGGGC
     1141 GAGGAGCTGT TCACCGGGGT GGTGCCCATC CTGGTCGAGC TGGACGGCGA CGTAAACGGC
     1201 CACAAGTTCA GCGTGTCCGG CGAGGGCGAG GGCGATGCCA CCTACGGCAA GCTGACCCTG
     1261 AAGCTGATCT GCACCACCGG CAAGCTGCCC GTGCCCTGGC CCACCCTCGT GACCACCCTG
     1321 GGCTACGGCC TGCAGTGCTT CGCCCGCTAC CCCGACCACA TGAAGCAGCA CGACTTCTTC
     1381 AAGTCCGCCA TGCCCGAAGG CTACGTCCAG GAGCGCACCA TCTTCTTCAA GGACGACGGC
     1441 AACTACAAGA CCCGCGCCGA GGTGAAGTTC GAGGGCGACA CCCTGGTGAA CCGCATCGAG
     1501 CTGAAGGGCA TCGACTTCAA GGAGGACGGC AACATCCTGG GGCACAAGCT GGAGTACAAC
     1561 TACAACAGCC ACAACGTCTA TATCACCGCC GACAAGCAGA AGAACGGCAT CAAGGCCAAC
     1621 TTCAAGATCC GCCACAACAT CGAGGACGGC GGCGTGCAGC TCGCCGACCA CTACCAGCAG
     1681 AACACCCCCA TCGGCGACGG CCCCGTGCTG CTGCCCGACA ACCACTACCT GAGCTACCAG
     1741 TCCAAGCTGA GCAAAGACCC CAACGAGAAG CGCGATCACA TGGTCCTGCT GGAGTTCGTG
     1801 ACCGCCGCCG GGATCACTCT CGGCATGGAC GAGCTGTACA AGGAATTCCT GCCCCCCCTG
     1861 GAGCGCCTGA CCCTGTAATC TAGAGGGCCC TATTctatag tgtcacctaa atgctagagc
     1921 tcgctgatca gcctcgactg tgccttctag ttgccagcca tctgttgttt gcccctcccc
     1981 cgtgccttcc ttgaccctgg aaggtgccac tcccactgtc ctttcctaat aaaatgagga
     2041 aattgcatcg cattgtctga gtaggtgtca ttctattctg gggggtgggg tggggcagga
     2101 cagcaagggg gaggattggg aagacaatag caggcatgct ggggatgcgg tgggctctat
     2161 ggcttctgag gcggaaagaa ccagctgggg ctctaggggg tatccccnnn nnnnnnnnnn
     2221 nnnnnnnnnn nnnnnnnnnn nnnnnnnnnn nnnnnnnnnn nnnnnnnnnn nnnnnnnnnn
     2281 nnnnnnnnnn nnnnnnnnnn nnnnnnnnnn nnnnnnnnnn nnnnnnnnnn ncnnnnnnnn
     2341 nnnnnnnnnn nnnnnnnnnn nnnncannnn nnnnnnnnnn nnnnnnnnnn nnnnnnnnnn
     2401 nnnnnnnnnn nnnnnnnnnn nnnannnnnn nnnnnnnnnn nnnnnnnnnn nnnnnnnnnn
     2461 nnnnnnnnnn nnncctttga cgttggagtc cacgttcttt nnnnnnnnnn nnnnnnnnnn
     2521 nnnnnnnnnn nnnnnnnacc ctatctcggt ctattctttt gatttataag ggattttggg
     2581 gatttcggcc tattggttaa aaaatgagct gatttaacaa aaatttaacg cgaattaatt
     2641 ctgtggaatg tgtgtcagtt agggtgtgga aagtccccag gctccccagg caggcagaag
     2701 tatgcaaagc atgcatctca attagtcagc aaccaggtgt ggaaagtccc caggctcccc
     2761 agcaggcaga agtatgcaaa gcatgcatct caattagtca gcaaccatag tcccgcccct
     2821 aactccgccc atcccgcccc taactccgcc cagttccgcc cattctccgc cccatggctg
     2881 actaattttt tttatttatg cagaggccga ggccgcctct gcctctgagc tattccagaa
     2941 gtagtgagga ggcttttttg gaggcctagg cttttgcaaa aagctcccgg gagcttgtat
     3001 atccattttc ggatctgatc aagagacagg atgaggatcg tttcgcatga ttgaacaaga
     3061 tggattgcac gcaggttctc cggccgcttg ggtggagagg ctattcggct atgactgggc
     3121 acaacagaca atcggctgct ctgatgccgc cgtgttccgg ctgtcagcgc aggggcgccc
     3181 ggttcttttt gtcaagaccg acctgtccgg tgccctgaat gaactgcagg acgaggcagc
     3241 gcggctatcg tggctggcca cgacgggcgt tccttgcgca gctgtgctcg acgttgtcac
     3301 tgaagcggga agggactggc tgctattggg cgaagtgccg gggcaggatc tcctgtcatc
     3361 tcaccttgct cctgccgaga aagtatccat catggctgat gcaatgcggc ggctgcatac
     3421 gcttgatccg gctacctgcc cattcgacca ccaagcgaaa catcgcatcg agcgagcacg
     3481 tactcggatg gaagccggtc ttgtcgatca ggatgatctg gacgaagagc atcaggggct
     3541 cgcgccagcc gaactgttcg ccaggctcaa ggcgcgcatg cccgacggcg aggatctcgt
     3601 cgtgacccat ggcgatgcct gcttgccgaa tatcatggtg gaaaatggcc gcttttctgg
     3661 attcatcgac tgtggccggc tgggtgtggc ggaccgctat caggacatag cgttggctac
     3721 ccgtgatatt gctgaagagc ttggcggcga atgggctgac cgcttcctcg tgctttacgg
     3781 tatcgccgct cccgattcgc agcgcatcgc cttctatcgc cttcttgacg agttcttctg
     3841 agcgggactc tggggttcga aatgaccgac caagcgacgc ccaacctgcc atcacgagat
     3901 ttcgattcca ccgccgcctt ctatgaaagg ttgggcttcg gaatcgtttt ccgggacgcc
     3961 ggctggatga tcctccagcg cggggatctc atgctggagt tcttcgccca ccccaacttg
     4021 tttattgcag cttataatgg ttacaaataa agcaatagca tcacaaattt cacaaataaa
     4081 gcattttttt cactgcattc tagttgtggt ttgtccaaac tcatcaatgt atcttatcat
     4141 gtctgtatac cgtcgacctc tagctagagc ttggcgtaat catggtcata gctgtttcct
     4201 gtgtgaaatt gttatccgct cacaattcca cacaacatac gagccggaag cataaagtgt
     4261 aaagcctggg gtgcctaatg agtgagctaa ctcacattaa ttgcgttgcg ctcactgccc
     4321 gctttccagt cgggaaacct gtcgtgccag ctgcattaat gaatcggcca acgcgcgggg
     4381 agaggcggtt tgcgtattgg gcgctcttcc gcttcctcgc tcactgactc gctgcgctcg
     4441 gtcgttcggc tgcggcgagc ggtatcagct cactcaaagg cggtaatacg gttatccaca
     4501 gaatcagggg ataacgcagg aaagaacatg tgagcaaaag gccagcaaaa ggccaggaac
     4561 cgtaaaaagg ccgcgttgct ggcgtttttc cataggctcc gcccccctga cgagcatcac
     4621 aaaaatcgac gctcaagtca gaggtggcga aacccgacag gactataaag ataccaggcg
     4681 tttccccctg gaagctccct cgtgcgctct cctgttccga ccctgccgct taccggatac
     4741 ctgtccgcct ttctcccttc gggaagcgtg gcgctttctc aatgctcacg ctgtaggtat
     4801 ctcagttcgg tgtaggtcgt tcgctccaag ctgggctgtg tgcacgaacc ccccgttcag
     4861 cccgaccgct gcgccttatc cggtaactat cgtcttgagt ccaacccggt aagacacgac
     4921 ttatcgccac tggcagcagc cactggtaac aggattagca gagcgaggta tgtaggcggt
     4981 gctacagagt tcttgaagtg gtggcctaac tacggctaca ctagaaggac agtatttggt
     5041 atctgcgctc tgctgaagcc agttaccttc ggaaaaagag ttggtagctc ttgatccggc
     5101 aaacaaacca ccgctggtag cggtggtttt tttgtttgca agcagcagat tacgcgcaga
     5161 aaaaaaggat ctcaagaaga tcctttgatc ttttctacgg ggtctgacgc tcagtggaac
     5221 gaaaactcac gttaagggat tttggtcatg agattatcaa aaaggatctt cacctagatc
     5281 cttttaaatt aaaaatgaag ttttaaatca atctaaagta tatatgagta aacttggtct
     5341 gacagttacc aatgcttaat cagtgaggca cctatctcag cgatctgtct atttcgttca
     5401 tccatagttg cctgactccc cgtcgtgtag ataactacga tacgggaggg cttaccatct
     5461 ggccccagtg ctgcaatgat accgcgagac ccacgctcac cggctccaga tttatcagca
     5521 ataaaccagc cagccggaag ggccgagcgc agaagtggtc ctgcaacttt atccgcctcc
     5581 atccagtcta ttaattgttg ccgggaagct agagtaagta gttcgccagt taatagtttg
     5641 cgcaacgttg ttgccattgc tacaggcatc gtggtgtcac gctcgtcgtt tggtatggct
     5701 tcattcagct ccggttccca acgatcaagg cgagttacat gatcccccat gttgtgcaaa
     5761 aaagcggtta gctccttcgg tcctccgatc gttgtcagaa gtaagttggc cgcagtgtta
     5821 tcactcatgg ttatggcagc actgcataat tctcttactg tcatgccatc cgtaagatgc
     5881 ttttctgtga ctggtgagta ctcaaccaag tcattctgag aatagtgtat gcggcgaccg
     5941 agttgctctt gcccggcgtc aatacgggat aataccgcgc cacatagcag aactttaaaa
     6001 gtgctcatca ttggaaaacg ttcttcgggg cgaaaactct caaggatctt accgctgttg
     6061 agatccagtt cgatgtaacc cactcgtgca cccaactgat cttcagcatc ttttactttc
     6121 accagcgttt ctgggtgagc aaaaacagga aggcaaaatg ccgcaaaaaa gggaataagg
     6181 gcgacacgga aatgttgaat actcatactc ttcctttttc aatattattg aagcatttat
     6241 cagggttatt gtctcatgag cggatacata tttgaatgta tttagaaaaa taaacaaata
     6301 ggggttccgc gcacatttcc ccgaaaagtg ccacctgacg tc
//
