Features (pLannotate 1.2.2; 26 found; start..end, strand, type, name):
     16..36      +  CDS            capTEV™ (fragment): composite tag for in vivo biotinylation, TEV protease cleavage, and 6xHis tagging
     37..69      +  CDS            T7 tag (gene 10 leader): leader peptide from bacteriophage T7 gene 10 promotes efficient translation in E. coli
     73..96      +  CDS            Xpress™ tag: Xpress™ epitope tag, including an enterokinase recognition and cleavage site
    103..126     +  CDS            calmodulin (fragment): calcium-binding protein
    220..936     +  CDS            mVenus: mVenus is a basic (constitutively fluorescent) yellow fluorescent protein published in 2006, derived from Aequorea victoria. It is reported to be a rapidly-maturing monomer with moderate acid sensitivity.
    943..969     +  CDS            NES: nuclear export signal from the HIV Rev protein (Fischer et al., 1995)
    988..1006    -  promoter       SP6 promoter: promoter for bacteriophage SP6 RNA polymerase
   1032..1256    +  polyA_signal   bGH poly(A) signal: bovine growth hormone polyadenylation signal
   1260..1281    +  promoter       SV40 promoter (fragment): SV40 enhancer and early promoter
   1302..1730    +  rep_origin     f1 ori (sequence partly withheld): f1 bacteriophage origin of replication; arrow indicates direction of (+) strand synthesis
   1744..2073    +  promoter       SV40 promoter: SV40 enhancer and early promoter
   2140..2931    +  CDS            neo: KKA2_KLEPN - Also known as kan, nptII. Experimental evidence at protein level: Swiss-Prot protein existence level 1. Resistance to kanamycin, neomycin, paromomycin, ribostamycin, butirosin and gentamicin B. From Klebsiella pneumoniae.
   2955..3113    +  CDS            ble (fragment): BLE_KLEPN - Experimental evidence at protein level: Swiss-Prot protein existence level 1. Binding protein with a strong affinity to the bleomycin family of antibiotics. Binds to CL990; an antimitotic-antibiotic compound. From Klebsiella pneumoniae.
   3108..3229    +  polyA_signal   SV40 poly(A) signal: SV40 polyadenylation signal
   3302..3318    -  protein_bind   lac operator: The lac repressor binds to the lac operator to inhibit transcription in E. coli. This inhibition can be relieved by adding lactose or isopropyl-β-D-thiogalactopyranoside (IPTG). lac repressor encoded by lacI
   3326..3356    -  promoter       lac promoter: promoter for the E. coli lac operon
   3371..3392    -  protein_bind   CAP binding site: CAP binding activates transcription in the presence of cAMP. E. coli catabolite activator protein
   3405..3497    -  CDS            lacI (fragment): lac repressor; lacI; The lac repressor binds to the lac operator to inhibit transcription in E. coli. This inhibition can be relieved by adding lactose or isopropyl-β-D-thiogalactopyranoside (IPTG).
   3680..4268    -  rep_origin     ori: high-copy-number ColE1/pMB1/pBR322/pUC origin of replication
   4439..5299    -  CDS            AmpR: β-lactamase; bla; confers resistance to ampicillin, carbenicillin, and related antibiotics
   5300..5404    -  promoter       AmpR promoter: bla
   5463..5515    -  misc_feature   bom (fragment): basis of mobility region from pBR322
   5670..6049    +  enhancer       CMV enhancer: human cytomegalovirus immediate early enhancer
   6050..6253    +  promoter       CMV promoter: human cytomegalovirus (CMV) immediate early promoter
   6249..6282    +  LTR            5' LTR (truncated) (fragment): truncated 5' long terminal repeat (LTR) from HIV-1
   6298..6316    +  promoter       T7 promoter: promoter for bacteriophage T7 RNA polymerase
>Addgene plasmid #84630 | pcDNA3-ERKsubDD-Venus-NES | addgene full sequence | sequence record 175152 | Addgene NGS Result
ATGGTGCGGGGTTCTCATCATCATCATCATCATGGTATGGCTAGCATGACTGGTGGACAGCAAATGGGTC
GGGATCTGTACGACGATGACGATAAGGATCCCATGGCTGACCAACTGACTGAAGAGTGGTCGACGGTACC
GCGGACCGGTCCTGACGTACCACGTACACCAGTAGGAAAGGCAAAGCTGTCATTCCAATTCCCCCGCGCA
CGGGAGCTCATGGTGAGCAAGGGCGAGGAGCTGTTCACCGGGGTGGTGCCCATCCTGGTCGAGCTGGACG
GCGACGTAAACGGCCACAAGTTCAGCGTGTCCGGCGAGGGCGAGGGCGATGCCACCTACGGCAAGCTGAC
CCTGAAGCTGATCTGCACCACCGGCAAGCTGCCCGTGCCCTGGCCCACCCTCGTGACCACCCTGGGCTAC
GGCCTGCAGTGCTTCGCCCGCTACCCCGACCACATGAAGCAGCACGACTTCTTCAAGTCCGCCATGCCCG
AAGGCTACGTCCAGGAGCGCACCATCTTCTTCAAGGACGACGGCAACTACAAGACCCGCGCCGAGGTGAA
GTTCGAGGGCGACACCCTGGTGAACCGCATCGAGCTGAAGGGCATCGACTTCAAGGAGGACGGCAACATC
CTGGGGCACAAGCTGGAGTACAACTACAACAGCCACAACGTCTATATCACCGCCGACAAGCAGAAGAACG
GCATCAAGGCCAACTTCAAGATCCGCCACAACATCGAGGACGGCGGCGTGCAGCTCGCCGACCACTACCA
GCAGAACACCCCCATCGGCGACGGCCCCGTGCTGCTGCCCGACAACCACTACCTGAGCTACCAGTCCAAG
CTGAGCAAAGACCCCAACGAGAAGCGCGATCACATGGTCCTGCTGGAGTTCGTGACCGCCGCCGGGATCA
CTCTCGGCATGGACGAGCTGTACAAGGAATTCCTGCCCCCCCTGGAGCGCCTGACCCTGTAATCTAGAGG
GCCCTATTCTATAGTGTCACCTAAATGCTAGAGCTCGCTGATCAGCCTCGACTGTGCCTTCTAGTTGCCA
GCCATCTGTTGTTTGCCCCTCCCCCGTGCCTTCCTTGACCCTGGAAGGTGCCACTCCCACTGTCCTTTCC
TAATAAAATGAGGAAATTGCATCGCATTGTCTGAGTAGGTGTCATTCTATTCTGGGGGGTGGGGTGGGGC
AGGACAGCAAGGGGGAGGATTGGGAAGACAATAGCAGGCATGCTGGGGATGCGGTGGGCTCTATGGCTTC
TGAGGCGGAAAGAACCAGCTGGGGCTCTAGGGGGTATCCCC
[124 nt withheld, positions 1302-1425]
C
[91 nt withheld, positions 1427-1517]
A
[49 nt withheld, positions 1519-1567]
CCTTTGACGTTGGAGTCCACGTTCTTT
[37 nt withheld, positions 1595-1631]
ACCCTATCTCGGTCTATTCTTTTGATTTATAAGGGATTTTGCCGATTTCGGCCTATTGGTTAAAAAATGA
GCTGATTTAACAAAAATTTAACGCGAATTAATTCTGTGGAATGTGTGTCAGTTAGGGTGTGGAAAGTCCC
CAGGCTCCCCAGCAGGCAGAAGTATGCAAAGCATGCATCTCAATTAGTCAGCAACCAGGTGTGGAAAGTC
CCCAGGCTCCCCAGCAGGCAGAAGTATGCAAAGCATGCATCTCAATTAGTCAGCAACCATAGTCCCGCCC
CTAACTCCGCCCATCCCGCCCCTAACTCCGCCCAGTTCCGCCCATTCTCCGCCCCATGGCTGACTAATTT
TTTTTATTTATGCAGAGGCCGAGGCCGCCTCTGCCTCTGAGCTATTCCAGAAGTAGTGAGGAGGCTTTTT
TGGAGGCCTAGGCTTTTGCAAAAAGCTCCCGGGAGCTTGTATATCCATTTTCGGATCTGATCAAGAGACA
GGATGAGGATCGTTTCGCATGATTGAACAAGATGGATTGCACGCAGGTTCTCCGGCCGCTTGGGTGGAGA
GGCTATTCGGCTATGACTGGGCACAACAGACAATCGGCTGCTCTGATGCCGCCGTGTTCCGGCTGTCAGC
GCAGGGGCGCCCGGTTCTTTTTGTCAAGACCGACCTGTCCGGTGCCCTGAATGAACTGCAGGACGAGGCA
GCGCGGCTATCGTGGCTGGCCACGACGGGCGTTCCTTGCGCAGCTGTGCTCGACGTTGTCACTGAAGCGG
GAAGGGACTGGCTGCTATTGGGCGAAGTGCCGGGGCAGGATCTCCTGTCATCTCACCTTGCTCCTGCCGA
GAAAGTATCCATCATGGCTGATGCAATGCGGCGGCTGCATACGCTTGATCCGGCTACCTGCCCATTCGAC
CACCAAGCGAAACATCGCATCGAGCGAGCACGTACTCGGATGGAAGCCGGTCTTGTCGATCAGGATGATC
TGGACGAAGAGCATCAGGGGCTCGCGCCAGCCGAACTGTTCGCCAGGCTCAAGGCGCGCATGCCCGACGG
CGAGGATCTCGTCGTGACCCATGGCGATGCCTGCTTGCCGAATATCATGGTGGAAAATGGCCGCTTTTCT
GGATTCATCGACTGTGGCCGGCTGGGTGTGGCGGACCGCTATCAGGACATAGCGTTGGCTACCCGTGATA
TTGCTGAAGAGCTTGGCGGCGAATGGGCTGACCGCTTCCTCGTGCTTTACGGTATCGCCGCTCCCGATTC
GCAGCGCATCGCCTTCTATCGCCTTCTTGACGAGTTCTTCTGAGCGGGACTCTGGGGTTCGAAATGACCG
ACCAAGCGACGCCCAACCTGCCATCACGAGATTTCGATTCCACCGCCGCCTTCTATGAAAGGTTGGGCTT
CGGAATCGTTTTCCGGGACGCCGGCTGGATGATCCTCCAGCGCGGGGATCTCATGCTGGAGTTCTTCGCC
CACCCCAACTTGTTTATTGCAGCTTATAATGGTTACAAATAAAGCAATAGCATCACAAATTTCACAAATA
AAGCATTTTTTTCACTGCATTCTAGTTGTGGTTTGTCCAAACTCATCAATGTATCTTATCATGTCTGTAT
ACCGTCGACCTCTAGCTAGAGCTTGGCGTAATCATGGTCATAGCTGTTTCCTGTGTGAAATTGTTATCCG
CTCACAATTCCACACAACATACGAGCCGGAAGCATAAAGTGTAAAGCCTGGGGTGCCTAATGAGTGAGCT
AACTCACATTAATTGCGTTGCGCTCACTGCCCGCTTTCCAGTCGGGAAACCTGTCGTGCCAGCTGCATTA
ATGAATCGGCCAACGCGCGGGGAGAGGCGGTTTGCGTATTGGGCGCTCTTCCGCTTCCTCGCTCACTGAC
TCGCTGCGCTCGGTCGTTCGGCTGCGGCGAGCGGTATCAGCTCACTCAAAGGCGGTAATACGGTTATCCA
CAGAATCAGGGGATAACGCAGGAAAGAACATGTGAGCAAAAGGCCAGCAAAAGGCCAGGAACCGTAAAAA
GGCCGCGTTGCTGGCGTTTTTCCATAGGCTCCGCCCCCCTGACGAGCATCACAAAAATCGACGCTCAAGT
CAGAGGTGGCGAAACCCGACAGGACTATAAAGATACCAGGCGTTTCCCCCTGGAAGCTCCCTCGTGCGCT
CTCCTGTTCCGACCCTGCCGCTTACCGGATACCTGTCCGCCTTTCTCCCTTCGGGAAGCGTGGCGCTTTC
TCATAGCTCACGCTGTAGGTATCTCAGTTCGGTGTAGGTCGTTCGCTCCAAGCTGGGCTGTGTGCACGAA
CCCCCCGTTCAGCCCGACCGCTGCGCCTTATCCGGTAACTATCGTCTTGAGTCCAACCCGGTAAGACACG
ACTTATCGCCACTGGCAGCAGCCACTGGTAACAGGATTAGCAGAGCGAGGTATGTAGGCGGTGCTACAGA
GTTCTTGAAGTGGTGGCCTAACTACGGCTACACTAGAAGAACAGTATTTGGTATCTGCGCTCTGCTGAAG
CCAGTTACCTTCGGAAAAAGAGTTGGTAGCTCTTGATCCGGCAAACAAACCACCGCTGGTAGCGGTGGTT
TTTTTGTTTGCAAGCAGCAGATTACGCGCAGAAAAAAAGGATCTCAAGAAGATCCTTTGATCTTTTCTAC
GGGGTCTGACGCTCAGTGGAACGAAAACTCACGTTAAGGGATTTTGGTCATGAGATTATCAAAAAGGATC
TTCACCTAGATCCTTTTAAATTAAAAATGAAGTTTTAAATCAATCTAAAGTATATATGAGTAAACTTGGT
CTGACAGTTACCAATGCTTAATCAGTGAGGCACCTATCTCAGCGATCTGTCTATTTCGTTCATCCATAGT
TGCCTGACTCCCCGTCGTGTAGATAACTACGATACGGGAGGGCTTACCATCTGGCCCCAGTGCTGCAATG
ATACCGCGAGACCCACGCTCACCGGCTCCAGATTTATCAGCAATAAACCAGCCAGCCGGAAGGGCCGAGC
GCAGAAGTGGTCCTGCAACTTTATCCGCCTCCATCCAGTCTATTAATTGTTGCCGGGAAGCTAGAGTAAG
TAGTTCGCCAGTTAATAGTTTGCGCAACGTTGTTGCCATTGCTACAGGCATCGTGGTGTCACGCTCGTCG
TTTGGTATGGCTTCATTCAGCTCCGGTTCCCAACGATCAAGGCGAGTTACATGATCCCCCATGTTGTGCA
AAAAAGCGGTTAGCTCCTTCGGTCCTCCGATCGTTGTCAGAAGTAAGTTGGCCGCAGTGTTATCACTCAT
GGTTATGGCAGCACTGCATAATTCTCTTACTGTCATGCCATCCGTAAGATGCTTTTCTGTGACTGGTGAG
TACTCAACCAAGTCATTCTGAGAATAGTGTATGCGGCGACCGAGTTGCTCTTGCCCGGCGTCAATACGGG
ATAATACCGCGCCACATAGCAGAACTTTAAAAGTGCTCATCATTGGAAAACGTTCTTCGGGGCGAAAACT
CTCAAGGATCTTACCGCTGTTGAGATCCAGTTCGATGTAACCCACTCGTGCACCCAACTGATCTTCAGCA
TCTTTTACTTTCACCAGCGTTTCTGGGTGAGCAAAAACAGGAAGGCAAAATGCCGCAAAAAAGGGAATAA
GGGCGACACGGAAATGTTGAATACTCATACTCTTCCTTTTTCAATATTATTGAAGCATTTATCAGGGTTA
TTGTCTCATGAGCGGATACATATTTGAATGTATTTAGAAAAATAAACAAATAGGGGTTCCGCGCACATTT
CCCCGAAAAGTGCCACCTGACGTCGACGGATCGGGAGATCTCCCGATCCCCTATGGTGCACTCTCAGTAC
AATCTGCTCTGATGCCGCATAGTTAAGCCAGTATCTGCTCCCTGCTTGTGTGTTGGAGGTCGCTGAGTAG
TGCGCGAGCAAAATTTAAGCTACAACAAGGCAAGGCTTGACCGACAATTGCATGAAGAATCTGCTTAGGG
TTAGGCGTTTTGCGCTGCTTCGCGATGTACGGGCCAGATATACGCGTTGACATTGATTATTGACTAGTTA
TTAATAGTAATCAATTACGGGGTCATTAGTTCATAGCCCATATATGGAGTTCCGCGTTACATAACTTACG
GTAAATGGCCCGCCTGGCTGACCGCCCAACGACCCCCGCCCATTGACGTCAATAATGACGTATGTTCCCA
TAGTAACGCCAATAGGGACTTTCCATTGACGTCAATGGGTGGAGTATTTACGGTAAACTGCCCACTTGGC
AGTACATCAAGTGTATCATATGCCAAGTACGCCCCCTATTGACGTCAATGACGGTAAATGGCCCGCCTGG
CATTATGCCCAGTACATGACCTTATGGGACTTTCCTACTTGGCAGTACATCTACGTATTAGTCATCGCTA
TTACCATGGTGATGCGGTTTTGGCAGTACATCAATGGGCGTGGATAGCGGTTTGACTCACGGGGATTTCC
AAGTCTCCACCCCATTGACGTCAATGGGAGTTTGTTTTGGCACCAAAATCAACGGGACTTTCCAAAATGT
CGTAACAACTCCGCCCCATTGACGCAAATGGGCGGTAGGCGTGTACGGTGGGAGGTCTATATAAGCAGAG
CTCTCTGGCTAACTAGAGAACCCACTGCTTACTGGCTTATCGAAATTAATACGACTCACTATAGGGAGAC
CCAAGCTTGCGGCCGCCACC
